>Addgene plasmid #205348 | pBad33_ISMma22_reRNA | addgene full sequence | sequence record 410924 | Addgene NGS Result
TGTTTGACAGCTTATCATCGATCTGACAGCTAGCTCAGTCCTAGGTATAATGCTAGCCCCGGGAAAAGAT
CTAAAGAGGAGAAAGATTTCATGTTAAAAGTGCTTCGGTATAGAGTCTATCCTACAAAGGCTCAAAAAAC
AACTATGAATAATACTCTTGAGCTTTGTAGGTGGACATATAACGAGACACTTGCACTCAGGAAAGATGCA
TGGGAGTCAGAGCAAAAGAATATAGGGTACTATGATTCTAAGAAAATGATCCCTGAATGGAAAAAAGAAA
AACCTGAATTGAAAACAGTTCATTCACAGGTATTACAGGAAGTAATCAAGAGAGTAGATCTTGCCTTTCA
AGCCTTTTTCCGTAGAGTTAAAACAGGAGAGAAGGCAGGCTATCCTAGATTCAGAGGATACGGAAGGTAT
GATAGTTTTACCTATACTCAATCAGGCTTTTCTCTGGATTCTGATAGGTTAACACTATCAAAAATAGGTG
ATATTAAAATCAAATTACATAGACCAGTAGAAGGTGAAATTAAAAGACTCAATGTTCGTAAGATGCCTAC
AGGAAAATGGTTTGTTTCTTTTCTGGTTGAAACTGATACTCCTTTGGAATTACAAAAAACAGGATTATCA
GTAGGTGTAGACGTAGGTATCAAGAGCTTCTTAACGCTTTCTGATGGTAATTATGTACCTAATCCTAGAT
TCTTTGTTACAGAAGAAAAGTTTCTGGCAAAAGTCCAAAGAAAACTCTCCAAACTTGAAAAAGGAACACC
TGAAAGAGCAAAAGCCTTGAAAGCTGTTCAACGTGTTCACGAAAGAATCTCAAACAAGAGAGAGGATTTT
GTACAGAAAGTAAGTCTTAATCTGGTCAGGAATTATGACCTGATTACTTTTGAAGATTTGAACATTAAAG
GTATGATTAAAAACCACAAACTAGCAAAACACATAGCTGATGTTGCATGGAATAAGCTTGTAACTATCAC
GTCTTACAAGGCAGAATGGGCTGGTAAACGTGTAGAGCTTGTCAATCCATGTAATACATCACAAATGTGC
TCTGGATGCGGTGAAATAGTTAAAAAAGAACTATCAGAGAGAATACACAGTTGTCCTTACTGTGGTCTTA
CTCTTGATAGAGATCACAATGCCGCTATTAACATTATGAGATTGGGATTACAATCTCTCCAGAACTCTGG
TAGATGCCCGTCACTTCAGGGATCCTGAGAGATCTTTGACAGCTAGCTCAGTCCTAGGTATAATAGTAAT
ACATCACAAATGTGCTCTGGATGCGGTGAAATAGTTAAAAAAGAACTATCAGAGAGAATACACAGTTGTC
CTTACTGTGGTCTTACTCTTGATAGAGATCACAATGCCGCTATTAACATTATGAGATTGGGATTACAATC
TCTCCAGAATTCTGGTAGATGCCCGTCACTTCAGTGATGGGAGTAGTCACGCTCGGAGATCATCATTGCG
TTTTTTAAGCTTGGCTGTTTTGGCGGATGAGAGAAGATTTTCAGCCTGATACAGATTAAATCAGAACGCA
GAAGCGGTCTGATAAAACAGAATTTGCCTGGCGGCAGTAGCGCGGTGGTCCCACCTGACCCCATGCCGAA
CTCAGAAGTGAAACGCCGTAGCGCCGATGGTAGTGTGGGGTCTCCCCATGCGAGAGTAGGGAACTGCCAG
GCATCAAATAAAACGAAAGGCTCAGTCGAAAGACTGGGCCTTTCGTTTTATCTGTTGTTTGTCGGTGAAC
GCTCTCCTGAGTAGGACAAATCCGCCGGGAGCGGATTTGAACGTTGCGAAGCAACGGCCCGGAGGGTGGC
GGGCAGGACGCCCGCCATAAACTGCCAGGCATCAAATTAAGCAGAAGGCCATCCTGACGGATGGCCTTTT
TGCGTTTCTACAAACTCTTTTGTTTATTTTTCTAAATACATTCAAATATGTATCCGCTCATGAGACAATA
ACCCTGATAAATGCTTCAATAATATTGAAAAAGGAAGAGTATGAGTATTCAACATTTCCGTGTCGCCCTT
ATTCCCTTTTTTGCGGCATTTTGCCTTCCTGTTTTTGCTCACCCAGAAACGCTGGTGAAAGTAAAAGATG
CTGAAGATCAGTTGGGTGCAGCAAACTATTAACTGGCGAACTACTTACTCTAGCTTCCCGGCAACAATTA
ATAGACTGGATGGAGGCGGATAAAGTTGCAGGACCACTTCTGCGCTCGGCCCTTCCGGCTGGCTGGTTTA
TTGCTGATAAATCTGGAGCCGGTGAGCGTGGGTCTCGCGGTATCATTGCAGCACTGGGGCCAGATGGTAA
GCCCTCCCGTATCGTAGTTATCTACACGACGGGGAGTCAGGCAACTATGGATGAACGAAATAGACAGATC
GCTGAGATAGGTGCCTCACTGATTAAGCATTGGTAACTGTCAGACCAAGTTTACTCATATATACTTTAGA
TTGATT
[125 nt withheld, positions 2457-2581]
C
[141 nt withheld, positions 2583-2723]
CCTTTGACGTTGGAGTCCACGTTCTTT
[37 nt withheld, positions 2751-2787]
ACCCTATCTCGGGCTATTCTTTTGATTTATAAGGGATTTTGCCGATTTCGGCCTATTGGTTAAAAAATGA
GCTGATTTAACAAAAATTTAACGCGAATTTTAACAAAATATTAACGTTTACAATTTAAAAGGATCTAGGT
GAAGATCCTTTTTGATAATCTCATGACCAAAATCCCTTAACGTGAGTTTTCGTTCCACTGAGCGTCAGAC
CCCGTAGAAAAGATCAAAGGATCTTCTTGAGATCCTTTTTTTCTGCGCGTAATCTGCTGCTTGCAAACAA
AAAAACCACCGCTACCAGCGGTGGTTTGTTTGCCGGATCAAGAGCTACCAACTCTTTTTCCGAAGGTAAC
TGGCTTCAGCAGAGCGCAGATACCAAATACTGTCCTTCTAGTGTAGCCGTAGTTAGGCCACCACTTCAAG
AACTCTGTAGCACCGCCTACATACCTCGCTCTGCTAATCCTGTTACCAGTCAGGCATTTGAGAAGCACAC
GGTCACACTGCTTCCGGTAGTCAATAAACCGGTAAACCAGCAATAGACATAAGCGGCTATTTAACGACCC
TGCCCTGAACCGACGACCGGGTCGAATTTGCTTTCGAATTTCTGCCATTCATCCGCTTATTATCACTTAT
TCAGGCGTAGCAACCAGGCGTTTAAGGGCACCAATAACTGCCTTAAAAAAATTACGCCCCGCCCTGCCAC
TCATCGCAGTACTGTTGTAATTCATTAAGCATTCTGCCGACATGGAAGCCATCACAAACGGCATGATGAA
CCTGAATCGCCAGCGGCATCAGCACCTTGTCGCCTTGCGTATAATATTTGCCCATGGTGAAAACGGGGGC
GAAGAAGTTGTCCATATTGGCCACGTTTAAATCAAAACTGGTGAAACTCACCCAGGGATTGGCTGAGACG
AAAAACATATTCTCAATAAACCCTTTAGGGAAATAGGCCAGGTTTTCACCGTAACACGCCACATCTTGCG
AATATATGTGTAGAAACTGCCGGAAATCGTCGTGGTATTCACTCCAGAGCGATGAAAACGTTTCAGTTTG
CTCATGGAAAACGGTGTAACAAGGGTGAACACTATCCCATATCACCAGCTCACCGTCTTTCATTGCCATA
CGGAACTCCGGATGAGCATTCATCAGGCGGGCAAGAATGTGAATAAAGGCCGGATAAAACTTGTGCTTAT
TTTTCTTTACGGTCTTTAAAAAGGCCGTAATATCCAGCTGAACGGTCTGGTTATAGGTACATTGAGCAAC
TGACTGAAATGCCTCAAAATGTTCTTTACGATGCCATTGGGATATATCAACGGTGGTATATCCAGTGATT
TTTTTCTCCATTTTAGCTTCCTTAGCTCCTGAAAATCTCGATAACTCAAAAAATACGCCCGGTAGTGATC
TTATTTCATTATGGTGAAAGTTGGAACCTCTTACGTGCCGATCAACGTCTCATTTTCGCCAAAAGTTGGC
CCAGGGCTTCCCGGTATCAACAGGGACACCAGGATTTATTTATTCTGCGAAGTGATCTTCCGTCACAGGT
ATTTATTCGGCGCAAAGTGCGTCGGGTGATGCTGCCAACTTACTGATTTAGTGTATGATGGTGTTTTTGA
GGTGCTCCAGTGGCTTCTGTTTCTATCAGCTGTCCCTCCTGTTCAGCTACTGACGGGGTGGTGCGTAACG
GCAAAAGCACCGCCGGACATCAGCGCTAGCGGAGTGTATACTGGCTTACTATGTTGGCACTGATGAGGGT
GTCAGTGAAGTGCTTCATGTGGCAGGAGAAAAAAGGCTGCACCGGTGCGTCAGCAGAATATGTGATACAG
GATATATTCCGCTTCCTCGCTCACTGACTCGCTACGCTCGGTCGTTCGACTGCGGCGAGCGGAAATGGCT
TACGAACGGGGCGGAGATTTCCTGGAAGATGCCAGGAAGATACTTAACAGGGAAGTGAGAGGGCCGCGGC
AAAGCCGTTTTTCCATAGGCTCCGCCCCCCTGACAAGCATCACGAAATCTGACGCTCAAATCAGTGGTGG
CGAAACCCGACAGGACTATAAAGATACCAGGCGTTTCCCCCTGGCGGCTCCCTCGTGCGCTCTCCTGTTC
CTGCCTTTCGGTTTACCGGTGTCATTCCGCTGTTATGGCCGCGTTTGTCTCATTCCACGCCTGACACTCA
GTTCCGGGTAGGCAGTTCGCTCCAAGCTGGACTGTATGCACGAACCCCCCGTTCAGTCCGACCGCTGCGC
CTTATCCGGTAACTATCGTCTTGAGTCCAACCCGGAAAGACATGCAAAAGCACCACTGGCAGCAGCCACT
GGTAATTGATTTAGAGGAGTTAGTCTTGAAGTCATGCGCCGGTTAAGGCTAAACTGAAAGGACAAGTTTT
GGTGACTGCGCTCCTCCAAGCCAGTTACCTCGGTTCAAAGAGTTGGTAGCTCAGAGAACCTTCGAAAAAC
CGCCCTGCAAGGCGGTTTTTTCGTTTTCAGAGCAAGAGATTACGCGCAGACCAAAACGATCTCAAGAAGA
TCATCTTATTAATCAGATAAAATATTTCTAGGCTCATGAGCCCGAAGTGGCGAGCCCGATCTTCCCCATC
GGTGATGTCGGCGATATAGGCGCCAGCAACCGCACCTGTGGCGCCGGTGATGCCGGCCACGATGCGTCCG
GCGTAGAGGATCTGCTCA
Features (pLannotate 1.2.2; 17 found; start..end, strand, type, name):
      4..22      +  promoter       tet promoter (fragment): E. coli promoter for tetracycline efflux protein gene
     24..57      +  promoter       J23119 promoter: bacterial promoter (Registry of Standard Biological Parts BBa J23119)
   1226..1255    +  promoter       J23119(SpeI) promoter (fragment): bacterial promoter (Registry of Standard Biological Parts BBa J23119) modified to end with an SpeI site
   1566..1681    +  ncRNA          5S rRNA: Accession: RF00001 - 5S ribosomal RNA
   1685..1771    +  terminator     rrnB T1 terminator: Escherichia coli rrnB; transcription terminator T1 from the E. coli rrnB gene
   1863..1890    +  terminator     rrnB T2 terminator: transcription terminator T2 from the E. coli rrnB gene
   1909..2000    +  promoter       AmpR promoter: bla
   2001..2120    +  CDS            AmpR (fragment): β-lactamase; bla; confers resistance to ampicillin, carbenicillin, and related antibiotics
   2121..2415    +  CDS            bla(M) (fragment): β-lactamase lacking the signal sequence; bla(M); allows cytosolic expression of β-lactamase
   2458..2838    +  rep_origin     M13 ori (sequence partly withheld): M13 bacteriophage origin of replication; arrow indicates direction of (+) strand synthesis
   3024..3257    +  rep_origin     ori (fragment): high-copy-number ColE1/pMB1/pBR322/pUC origin of replication
   3472..4128    -  CDS            cat: CAT_ECOLX - Experimental evidence at protein level: Swiss-Prot protein existence level 1. This enzyme is an effector of chloramphenicol resistance in bacteria. From Escherichia coli. This protein is used as a marker in many commonly used cloning vectors, such as pACYC184.
   4129..4231    -  promoter       cat promoter: promoter of the E. coli cat gene encoding chloramphenicol acetyltransferase
   4352..4495    +  mobile_element IS1 (fragment): prokaryotic transposable element IS1
   4614..4669    -  rep_origin     RSF ori (fragment): Plasmids containing the RSF 1030 origin of replication can be propagated in E. coli cells that contain additional plasmids with compatible origins.
   4757..5302    -  rep_origin     p15A ori: Plasmids containing the medium-copy-number p15A origin of replication can be propagated in E. coli cells that contain a second plasmid with the ColE1 origin.
   5339..5459    -  CDS            TcR (fragment): tetracycline efflux protein; tet; confers resistance to tetracycline
