[The description below was written by a language model from this plasmid's Addgene catalogue record and pLannotate feature annotations shown in this document.]
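Description:
pBad33_ISMma22_reRNA is a 5,465 nt bacterial expression plasmid built on a pBAD33-type backbone and designed to produce the ISMma22 TnpB nuclease together with its guide RNA (reRNA) in E. coli. It replicates from an intact p15A origin, which matches its low-copy listing and makes it compatible with a second plasmid carrying a ColE1-type origin. Selection is by chloramphenicol, through a complete cat gene under its own promoter. Other annotated backbone elements are partial relics of the vector's lineage rather than functional markers: fragments of the β-lactamase and tetracycline efflux genes, an IS1 fragment, and pieces of ColE1 and RSF origins. An M13 phage origin is also present.

Despite the pBAD name, the feature table shows no araC gene or araBAD promoter. Instead, a constitutive synthetic J23119 promoter sits at the start of the record, and a second, partial J23119 (SpeI variant) promoter lies about 1.2 kb downstream. The unannotated stretch between them is the likely location of the TnpB coding sequence, and the region after the second promoter probably holds the reRNA cassette. Neither element is annotated, so this arrangement is an inference. The rrnB region (a 5S rRNA segment with the T1 and T2 terminators) follows and would end transcription of these units. The record gives the insert's source species only as "Other" and lists no epitope tags.

TnpB proteins are compact, transposon-associated RNA-guided nucleases. The associated publication surveys such proteins as miniature genome editors, so this plasmid was presumably used to test ISMma22 TnpB activity in bacteria, although the record does not describe a specific assay.
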