Addgene plasmid #205348: pBad33_ISMma22_reRNA
Purpose: Bacterial expression of ISMma22 TnpB and its reRNA
Depositing lab: Haoyi Wang. Depositing organization: Institute of Zoology, Chinese Academy of Sciences. Publication: Evolutionary mining and functional characterization of TnpB nucleases identify efficient miniature genome editors. Xiang G, Li Y, Sun J, Huo Y, Cao S, Cao Y, Guo Y, Yang L, Cai Y, Zhang YE, Wang H. Nat Biotechnol. 2023 Jun 29. doi: 10.1038/s41587-023-01857-x. PubMed 37386294.
Backbone
  Vector backbone: pBAD
  Vector type: Bacterial Expression
Growth in bacteria
  Bacterial resistance: Chloramphenicol, 25 μg/mL
  Growth temperature: 37°C
  Growth strain: DH5alpha
  Copy number: Low Copy
Gene/Insert
  Gene/Insert name: ISMma22 TnpB
  Species: Other
  Cloning method: Unknown
Terms and licenses: Academic/Nonprofit Terms; Industry Terms: Not Available to Industry
How to cite: pBad33_ISMma22_reRNA was a gift from Haoyi Wang (Addgene plasmid # 205348 ; http://n2t.net/addgene:205348 ; RRID:Addgene_205348)
